>Addgene plasmid #131999 | pDONR221_SLC22A14 | addgene full sequence | sequence record 260444 | Addgene NGS Result
CTTTCCTGCGTTATCCCCTGATTCTGTGGATAACCGTATTACCGCCTTTGAGTGAGCTGATACCGCTCGC
CGCAGCCGAACGACCGAGCGCAGCGAGTCAGTGAGCGAGGAAGCGGAAGAGCGCCCAATACGCAAACCGC
CTCTCCCCGCGCGTTGGCCGATTCATTAATGCAGCTGGCACGACAGGTTTCCCGACTGGAAAGCGGGCAG
TGAGCGCAACGCAATTAATACGCGTACCGCTAGCCAGGAAGAGTTTGTAGAAACGCAAAAAGGCCATCCG
TCAGGATGGCCTTCTGCTTAGTTTGATGCCTGGCAGTTTATGGCGGGCGTCCTGCCCGCCACCCTCCGGG
CCGTTGCTTCACAACGTTCAAATCCGCTCCCGGCGGATTTGTCCTACTCAGGAGAGCGTTCACCGACAAA
CAACAGATAAAACGAAAGGCCCAGTCTTCCGACTGAGCCTTTCGTTTTATTTGATGCCTGGCAGTTCCCT
ACTCTCGCGTTAACGCTAGCATGGATGTTTTCCCAGTCACGACGTTGTAAAACGACGGCCAGTCTTAAGC
TCGGGCCCCAAATAATGATTTTATTTTGACTGATAGTGACCTGTTCGTTGCAACACATTGATGAGCAATG
CTTTTTTATAATGCCAACTTTGTACAAAAAAGCAGGCTCCACCATGGCCGGCGAGGAGAACTTCAAGGAG
GAGCTGCGGAGCCAGGACGCATCCAGAAACCTGAATCAGCACGAGGTGGCCGGCCACCCTCACTCTTGGA
GCCTGGAGATGCTGCTGCGGAGACTGAGGGCAGTGCACACCAAGCAGGACGATAAGTTTGCCAACCTGCT
GGACGCAGTGGGAGAGTTCGGCACCTTTCAGCAGCGGCTGGTGGCCCTGACATTCATCCCATCTATCATG
AGCGCCTTCTTTATGTTTGCCGATCACTTCGTGTTTACCGCCCAGAAGCCTTACTGCAATACATCCTGGA
TCCTGGCCGTGGGCCCACACCTGTCTAAGGCCGAGCAGCTGAACCTGACCATCCCACAGGCCCCCAATGG
CTCTTTCCTGACATGTTTTATGTACCTGCCCGTGCCTTGGAACCTGGACAGCATCATCCAGTTCGGCCTG
AATGACACCGATACATGCCAGGACGGCTGGATCTATCCCGATGCCAAGAAGAGATCTCTGATCAACGAGT
TTGACCTGGTGTGCGGCATGGAGACCAAGAAGGATACAGCCCAGATCATGTTCATGGCCGGCCTGCCAAT
CGGCAGCCTGATCTTTAGGCTGATCACCGATAAGATGGGCCGCTATCCAGCAATCCTGCTGTCCCTGCTG
GGACTGATCATCTTCGGCTTTGGCACAGCCTTCATGAATTCTTTTCACCTGTACCTGTTCTTTAGATTCG
GCATCTCCCAGTCTGTGGTGGGCTATGCCATCAGCTCCATCTCCCTGGCAACCGAGTGGCTGGTGGGAGA
GCACAGGGCACACGCCATCATCCTGGGCCACTGCTTCTTTGCAGTGGGAGCCGTGCTGCTGACAGGAATC
GCCTACAGCCTGCCCCACTGGCAGCTGCTGTTCCTGGTGGGCGGCATCCTGGTCATCCCTTTTATCTCCT
ATATCTGGATCCTGCCTGAGTCTCCACGCTGGCTGATGATGAAGGGCAAGGTGAAGGAGGCCAAGCAGGT
GCTGTGCTACGCCGCCAGCGTGAACAAGAAGACCATCCCATCCAATCTGCTGGACGAGCTGCAGCTGCCC
CGGAAGAAGGTGACAAGAGCCTCCGTGCTGGATTTCTGCAAGAATCGGCAGCTGTGCAAGGTGACCCTGG
TCATGTCCTGCGTGTGGTTCACAGTGTCTTACACCTACTTCACCCTGAGCCTGAGGATGAGGGAGCTGGG
CGTGTCTGTGCACTTCCGGCACGTGGTGCCTAGCATCATGGAGGTGCCAGCCAGACTGTGCTGTATCTTT
CTGCTGCAGCAGATCGGCAGGAAGTGGAGCCTGGCAGTGACCCTGCTGCAGGCCATCATCTGGTGCCTGC
TGCTGCTGTTCCTGCCAGAGGGAGAGGATGGACTGAGGCTGAAGTGGCCAAGGTGTCCTGCAACCGAGCT
GAAGAGCATGACAATCCTGGTGCTGATGCTGAGAGAGTTTTCCCTGGCCGCCACCGTGACAGTGTTCTTT
CTGTATACCGCAGAGCTGCTGCCTACCGTGCTGAGGGCAACAGGACTGGGACTGGTGTCCCTGGCATCTG
TGGCAGGCGCCATCCTGAGCCTGACCATCATCTCTCAGACACCAAGCCTGCTGCCCATCTTCCTGTGCTG
CGTGCTGGCCATCGTGGCCTTTTCCCTGTCTAGCCTGCTGCCAGAGACCAGGGACCAGCCTCTGAGCGAG
TCCCTGAACCACTCCTCTCAGATCCGGAATAAGGTGAAGGATATGAAGACCAAGGAGACAAGCTCCGACG
ATGTGGACCCAGCTTTCTTGTACAAAGTTGGCATTATAAGAAAGCATTGCTTATCAATTTGTTGCAACGA
ACAGGTCACTATCAGTCAAAATAAAATCATTATTTGCCATCCAGCTGATATCCCCTATAGTGAGTCGTAT
TACATGGTCATAGCTGTTTCCTGGCAGCTCTGGCCCGTGTCTCAAAATCTCTGATGTTACATTGCACAAG
ATAAAAATATATCATCATGAACAATAAAACTGTCTGCTTACATAAACAGTAATACAAGGGGTGTTATGAG
CCATATTCAACGGGAAACGTCGAGGCCGCGATTAAATTCCAACATGGATGCTGATTTATATGGGTATAAA
TGGGCTCGCGATAATGTCGGGCAATCAGGTGCGACAATCTATCGCTTGTATGGGAAGCCCGATGCGCCAG
AGTTGTTTCTGAAACATGGCAAAGGTAGCGTTGCCAATGATGTTACAGATGAGATGGTCAGACTAAACTG
GCTGACGGAATTTATGCCTCTTCCGACCATCAAGCATTTTATCCGTACTCCTGATGATGCATGGTTACTC
ACCACTGCGATCCCCGGAAAAACAGCATTCCAGGTATTAGAAGAATATCCTGATTCAGGTGAAAATATTG
TTGATGCGCTGGCAGTGTTCCTGCGCCGGTTGCATTCGATTCCTGTTTGTAATTGTCCTTTTAACAGCGA
TCGCGTATTTCGTCTCGCTCAGGCGCAATCACGAATGAATAACGGTTTGGTTGATGCGAGTGATTTTGAT
GACGAGCGTAATGGCTGGCCTGTTGAACAAGTCTGGAAAGAAATGCATAAACTTTTGCCATTCTCACCGG
ATTCAGTCGTCACTCATGGTGATTTCTCACTTGATAACCTTATTTTTGACGAGGGGAAATTAATAGGTTG
TATTGATGTTGGACGAGTCGGAATCGCAGACCGATACCAGGATCTTGCCATCCTATGGAACTGCCTCGGT
GAGTTTTCTCCTTCATTACAGAAACGGCTTTTTCAAAAATATGGTATTGATAATCCTGATATGAATAAAT
TGCAGTTTCATTTGATGCTCGATGAGTTTTTCTAATCAGAATTGGTTAATTGGTTGTAACACTGGCAGAG
CATTACGCTGACTTGACGGGACGGCGCAAGCTCATGACCAAAATCCCTTAACGTGAGTTACGCGTCGTTC
CACTGAGCGTCAGACCCCGTAGAAAAGATCAAAGGATCTTCTTGAGATCCTTTTTTTCTGCGCGTAATCT
GCTGCTTGCAAACAAAAAAACCACCGCTACCAGCGGTGGTTTGTTTGCCGGATCAAGAGCTACCAACTCT
TTTTCCGAAGGTAACTGGCTTCAGCAGAGCGCAGATACCAAATACTGTTCTTCTAGTGTAGCCGTAGTTA
GGCCACCACTTCAAGAACTCTGTAGCACCGCCTACATACCTCGCTCTGCTAATCCTGTTACCAGTGGCTG
CTGCCAGTGGCGATAAGTCGTGTCTTACCGGGTTGGACTCAAGACGATAGTTACCGGATAAGGCGCAGCG
GTCGGGCTGAACGGGGGGTTCGTGCACACAGCCCAGCTTGGAGCGAACGACCTACACCGAACTGAGATAC
CTACAGCGTGAGCTATGAGAAAGCGCCACGCTTCCCGAAGGGAGAAAGGCGGACAGGTATCCGGTAAGCG
GCAGGGTCGGAACAGGAGAGCGCACGAGGGAGCTTCCAGGGGGAAACGCCTGGTATCTTTATAGTCCTGT
CGGGTTTCGCCACCTCTGACTTGAGCGTCGATTTTTGTGATGCTCGTCAGGGGGGCGGAGCCTATGGAAA
AACGCCAGCAACGCGGCCTTTTTACGGTTCCTGGCCTTTTGCTGGCCTTTTGCTCACATGTT
Features (pLannotate 1.2.2; 10 found; start..end, strand, type, name):
    121..213     +  CDS            lacI (fragment): lac repressor; lacI; The lac repressor binds to the lac operator to inhibit transcription in E. coli. This inhibition can be relieved by adding lactose or isopropyl-β-D-thiogalactopyranoside (IPTG).
    268..295     -  terminator     rrnB T2 terminator: transcription terminator T2 from the E. coli rrnB gene
    427..470     +  terminator     rrnB T1 terminator: Escherichia coli rrnB; transcription terminator T1 from the E. coli rrnB gene
    517..553     -  CDS            lacZα (fragment): LacZα fragment of β-galactosidase; lacZ fragment
    569..668     +  protein_bind   attL1: mutant version of attL; recombination site for the Gateway® LR reaction LR Clonase™
    674..2455    +  CDS            SLC22A14: S22AE_HUMAN - Also known as OCTL2, ORCTL4. Experimental evidence at protein level: Swiss-Prot protein existence level 1. Essential for male fertility, sperm motility and normal sperm flagellar structure. From Homo sapiens (Human).
   2457..2556    -  protein_bind   attL2: mutant version of attL; recombination site for the Gateway® LR reaction LR Clonase™
   2574..2592    -  promoter       T7 promoter: promoter for bacteriophage T7 RNA polymerase
   2726..3535    +  CDS            KanR: aminoglycoside phosphotransferase; aph(3')-Ia; confers resistance to kanamycin in bacteria or G418 (Geneticin®) in eukaryotes
   3682..4270    +  rep_origin     ori: high-copy-number ColE1/pMB1/pBR322/pUC origin of replication
