[The description below was written by a language model from this plasmid's Addgene catalogue record and pLannotate feature annotations shown in this document.]
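Description:
pDONR221_SLC22A14 is a Gateway entry clone built on the pDONR221 backbone, carrying a codon-optimized open reading frame for human SLC22A14 (also known as OCTL2 or ORCTL4), a member of the solute carrier 22 family annotated as essential for male fertility, sperm motility and normal sperm flagellar structure. The plasmid is about 4.3 kb in total. It is propagated in E. coli through a high-copy ColE1/pUC-type origin of replication and selected with kanamycin via an aminoglycoside phosphotransferase (KanR) gene.

The 1,782 bp SLC22A14 coding sequence sits between attL1 and attL2 recombination sites, the product of a BP reaction into the donor vector. These sites allow directional, in-frame transfer of the ORF into any attR-containing destination vector by an LR Clonase reaction. Upstream of attL1 lie the rrnB T1 and T2 transcription terminators, which insulate the insert from read-through transcription in bacteria. A T7 promoter lies just beyond attL2 on the opposite strand, pointing back toward the insert, and short lacI and lacZα remnants are backbone leftovers with no functional role. M13 forward and reverse priming sites flank the cassette for sequence verification. Although the catalogue lists the vector type as mammalian expression, the feature table shows no eukaryotic promoter or polyadenylation signal, so the plasmid cannot itself drive expression in mammalian cells. No epitope tag or reporter is annotated. It serves as a shuttle source of the ORF, part of a systematic collection of solute carrier transporter clones intended for subcloning into custom expression vectors for functional and drug-discovery studies.
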