Addgene plasmid #131999: pDONR221_SLC22A14
Purpose: Gateway entry clone with codon-optimized ORF sequence for subcloning into custom expression vectors
Depositing lab: RESOLUTE Consortium & Giulio Superti-Furga. Depositing organization: CeMM Research Center for Molecular Medicine. Publication: The RESOLUTE consortium: unlocking SLC transporters for drug discovery. Superti-Furga G, Lackner D, Wiedmer T, Ingles-Prieto A, Barbosa B, Girardi E, Goldmann U, Gurtl B, Klavins K, Klimek C, Lindinger S, Lineiro-Retes E, Muller AC, Onstein S, Redinger G, Reil D, Sedlyarov V, Wolf G, Crawford M, Everley R, ... Steppan CM. Nat Rev Drug Discov. 2020 Jul;19(7):429-430. doi: 10.1038/d41573-020-00056-6. PubMed 32265506.
Backbone
  Vector backbone: pDONR221
  Backbone manufacturer: Thermo Fisher Scientific
  Backbone size w/o insert (bp): 2550
  Vector type: Mammalian Expression
Growth in bacteria
  Bacterial resistance: Kanamycin, 50 μg/mL
  Growth temperature: 37°C
  Growth strain: Stbl3
  Copy number: High Copy
Gene/Insert
  Gene/Insert name: SLC22A14 (alt name: OCTL2, ORCTL4)
  Species: H. sapiens (human)
  Insert size (bp): 1782
  Entrez Gene: SLC22A14 (a.k.a. OCTL2, OCTL4, ORCTL4, MGC163415)
  Cloning method: Gateway Cloning
  Sequencing primers: 5′ M13-fwd; 3′ M13-rev
Terms and licenses: Academic/Nonprofit Terms; Industry Terms
Depositor comments: For more information on the full Resolute plasmid collection, please see www.addgene.org/depositor-collections/re-solute/. Please provide your feedback on this plasmid to the RESOLUTE consortium by filling out their RESOLUTE repository feedback form: https://forms.office.com/Pages/ResponsePage.aspx?id=0e05yklzmkS7rjFGQL4N7z4feCLQvEJAmVcOCM_u885UN1JJRko0Ukg4TVQwNTZLOUxPQVJWT1NHUCQlQCN0PWcu
How to cite: pDONR221_SLC22A14 was a gift from RESOLUTE Consortium & Giulio Superti-Furga (Addgene plasmid # 131999 ; http://n2t.net/addgene:131999 ; RRID:Addgene_131999)
