>Addgene plasmid #131999 | pDONR221_SLC22A14 | depositor partial sequence | sequence record 253398 | Codon-optimized ORF of SLC22A14
ATGGCCGGCGAGGAGAACTTCAAGGAGGAGCTGCGGAGCCAGGACGCATCCAGAAACCTGAATCAGCACG
AGGTGGCCGGCCACCCTCACTCTTGGAGCCTGGAGATGCTGCTGCGGAGACTGAGGGCAGTGCACACCAA
GCAGGACGATAAGTTTGCCAACCTGCTGGACGCAGTGGGAGAGTTCGGCACCTTTCAGCAGCGGCTGGTG
GCCCTGACATTCATCCCATCTATCATGAGCGCCTTCTTTATGTTTGCCGATCACTTCGTGTTTACCGCCC
AGAAGCCTTACTGCAATACATCCTGGATCCTGGCCGTGGGCCCACACCTGTCTAAGGCCGAGCAGCTGAA
CCTGACCATCCCACAGGCCCCCAATGGCTCTTTCCTGACATGTTTTATGTACCTGCCCGTGCCTTGGAAC
CTGGACAGCATCATCCAGTTCGGCCTGAATGACACCGATACATGCCAGGACGGCTGGATCTATCCCGATG
CCAAGAAGAGATCTCTGATCAACGAGTTTGACCTGGTGTGCGGCATGGAGACCAAGAAGGATACAGCCCA
GATCATGTTCATGGCCGGCCTGCCAATCGGCAGCCTGATCTTTAGGCTGATCACCGATAAGATGGGCCGC
TATCCAGCAATCCTGCTGTCCCTGCTGGGACTGATCATCTTCGGCTTTGGCACAGCCTTCATGAATTCTT
TTCACCTGTACCTGTTCTTTAGATTCGGCATCTCCCAGTCTGTGGTGGGCTATGCCATCAGCTCCATCTC
CCTGGCAACCGAGTGGCTGGTGGGAGAGCACAGGGCACACGCCATCATCCTGGGCCACTGCTTCTTTGCA
GTGGGAGCCGTGCTGCTGACAGGAATCGCCTACAGCCTGCCCCACTGGCAGCTGCTGTTCCTGGTGGGCG
GCATCCTGGTCATCCCTTTTATCTCCTATATCTGGATCCTGCCTGAGTCTCCACGCTGGCTGATGATGAA
GGGCAAGGTGAAGGAGGCCAAGCAGGTGCTGTGCTACGCCGCCAGCGTGAACAAGAAGACCATCCCATCC
AATCTGCTGGACGAGCTGCAGCTGCCCCGGAAGAAGGTGACAAGAGCCTCCGTGCTGGATTTCTGCAAGA
ATCGGCAGCTGTGCAAGGTGACCCTGGTCATGTCCTGCGTGTGGTTCACAGTGTCTTACACCTACTTCAC
CCTGAGCCTGAGGATGAGGGAGCTGGGCGTGTCTGTGCACTTCCGGCACGTGGTGCCTAGCATCATGGAG
GTGCCAGCCAGACTGTGCTGTATCTTTCTGCTGCAGCAGATCGGCAGGAAGTGGAGCCTGGCAGTGACCC
TGCTGCAGGCCATCATCTGGTGCCTGCTGCTGCTGTTCCTGCCAGAGGGAGAGGATGGACTGAGGCTGAA
GTGGCCAAGGTGTCCTGCAACCGAGCTGAAGAGCATGACAATCCTGGTGCTGATGCTGAGAGAGTTTTCC
CTGGCCGCCACCGTGACAGTGTTCTTTCTGTATACCGCAGAGCTGCTGCCTACCGTGCTGAGGGCAACAG
GACTGGGACTGGTGTCCCTGGCATCTGTGGCAGGCGCCATCCTGAGCCTGACCATCATCTCTCAGACACC
AAGCCTGCTGCCCATCTTCCTGTGCTGCGTGCTGGCCATCGTGGCCTTTTCCCTGTCTAGCCTGCTGCCA
GAGACCAGGGACCAGCCTCTGAGCGAGTCCCTGAACCACTCCTCTCAGATCCGGAATAAGGTGAAGGATA
TGAAGACCAAGGAGACAAGCTCCGACGATGTG
